Addgene plasmid #107249: pAGH42
Purpose: Vipp1-mGFPmut3 (or vipp1-gfp) construct with spectinomycin resistance cassette downstream used to replace the native copy of Vipp1 in Synechocystis (sll0617).
Depositing lab: Erin O'Shea. Depositing organization: Harvard University. Publication: Dynamical localization of a thylakoid membrane binding protein is required for acquisition of photosynthetic competency. Gutu A, Chang F, O'Shea EK. Mol Microbiol. 2018 Jan 22. doi: 10.1111/mmi.13912. PubMed 29357135.
Backbone
  Vector backbone: pGEM-3ZfP
  Backbone manufacturer: Promega
  Backbone size w/o insert (bp): 3170
  Total vector size (bp): 8170
  Modifications to backbone: cloned the insert by Gibson into BamHI/SphI linearized vector backbone
  Vector type: Bacterial Expression ; suicide vector for destined for double homologous recombination of the insert
Growth in bacteria
  Bacterial resistance: Spectinomycin, 50 μg/mL
  Growth temperature: 37°C
  Growth strain: DH5alpha
  Growth instructions: nothing special
  Copy number: High Copy
Gene/Insert
  Gene/Insert name: vipp1-gfp (alt name: sll0617 translationally fused to mGFPmut3 at C-terminus)
  Species: Synechocystis sp. PCC 6803
  Promoter: native promoter of sll0617
  Tag / fusion protein: mGFPmut3 (C terminal on insert)
  Cloning method: Gibson Cloning
  Sequencing primers: 5′ T7 forward; 3′ M13 reverse
Terms and licenses: Academic/Nonprofit Terms; Industry Terms: Not Available to Industry
Depositor comments: the insert is a composite of several fragments, all stitched together by Gibson cloning.
How to cite: pAGH42 was a gift from Erin O'Shea (Addgene plasmid # 107249 ; http://n2t.net/addgene:107249 ; RRID:Addgene_107249)
