[The description below was written by a language model from this plasmid's Addgene catalogue record and pLannotate feature annotations shown in this document.]
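Description:
pAGH42 is a gene-replacement (knock-in) plasmid built on the Promega pGEM-3Zf-type cloning backbone and designed to swap the native vipp1 locus (sll0617) of the cyanobacterium Synechocystis sp. PCC 6803 for a GFP-tagged allele. In E. coli it replicates at high copy from the ColE1/pUC-type origin, and the backbone also contributes an f1 origin, the AmpR β-lactamase gene, lac promoter/operator and lacZα remnants, and flanking T7 and SP6 promoters. The catalogue lists spectinomycin as the selection, a resistance carried by the insert rather than the backbone. Because the plasmid has no origin functional in Synechocystis, it acts there as a suicide vector. Stable spectinomycin-resistant transformants are therefore expected to arise by double homologous recombination of the insert into the chromosome.

The insert, a composite of several fragments joined by Gibson assembly into the BamHI/SphI-cut backbone, begins with about 500 bp of sequence upstream of the coding region. According to the record this supplies the native sll0617 promoter, and it presumably also serves as the upstream homology arm. It is followed by the Vipp1 coding sequence fused in frame at its C terminus to mGFPmut3, a monomeric variant of the rapidly maturing GFPmut3. Downstream, in the opposite orientation, lies an integron-derived aadA (spectinomycin/streptomycin adenylyltransferase) cassette with Pc promoter, gentamicin-resistance and qacE fragments. Beyond it is Synechocystis genomic sequence containing rpsN (rps14) and a tRNA gene, which appears to form the downstream homology arm. The resulting strain expresses Vipp1-GFP from its own promoter at the native locus, allowing live imaging of the localization of this thylakoid membrane-binding protein. The sequenced record is 8,124 nt, slightly shorter than the approximate catalogue size of 8,170 bp.
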