Features (pLannotate 1.2.2; 22 found; start..end, strand, type, name):
      1..19      +  promoter       T7 promoter: promoter for bacteriophage T7 RNA polymerase
     22..43      +  misc_feature   MCS (fragment): pUC18/19 multiple cloning site
    564..1364    +  CDS            Y617_SYNY3: Experimental evidence at protein level: Swiss-Prot protein existence level 1. From Synechocystis sp. (strain PCC 6803 / Kazusa).
   1380..2090    +  CDS            GFPmut3: GFPmut3 is a basic (constitutively fluorescent) green fluorescent protein published in 1996, derived from Aequorea victoria. It is reported to be a very rapidly-maturing weak dimer.
   2293..2382    -  CDS            qacE (fragment): QACE_ECOLX - Protein inferred from homology: Swiss-Prot protein existence level 3. Multidrug exporter. Is implicated for the resistance to bacteriocidal quaternary ammonium compounds. From Escherichia coli.
   2546..3337    -  CDS            SmR: aminoglycoside adenylyltransferase (Murphy, 1985); aadA; confers resistance to spectinomycin and streptomycin
   3344..3400    -  CDS            GmR (fragment): gentamycin acetyltransferase; aacC1; confers resistance to gentamycin
   3576..3599    -  promoter       Pc promoter (fragment): intI1 (promoter lies within the coding sequence); class 1 integron promoter
   3815..4114    -  CDS            rpsN: RS14_SYNY3 - Also known as rps14 From Synechocystis sp. (strain PCC 6803 / Kazusa).
   4213..4285    -  ncRNA          tRNA: Accession: RF00005 - tRNA
   5012..5030    -  promoter       SP6 promoter: promoter for bacteriophage SP6 RNA polymerase
   5072..5088    -  protein_bind   lac operator: The lac repressor binds to the lac operator to inhibit transcription in E. coli. This inhibition can be relieved by adding lactose or isopropyl-β-D-thiogalactopyranoside (IPTG). lac repressor encoded by lacI
   5096..5126    -  promoter       lac promoter: promoter for the E. coli lac operon
   5141..5162    -  protein_bind   CAP binding site: CAP binding activates transcription in the presence of cAMP. E. coli catabolite activator protein
   5175..5267    -  CDS            lacI (fragment): lac repressor; lacI; The lac repressor binds to the lac operator to inhibit transcription in E. coli. This inhibition can be relieved by adding lactose or isopropyl-β-D-thiogalactopyranoside (IPTG).
   5450..6038    -  rep_origin     ori: high-copy-number ColE1/pMB1/pBR322/pUC origin of replication
   6209..7069    -  CDS            AmpR: β-lactamase; bla; confers resistance to ampicillin, carbenicillin, and related antibiotics
   7070..7174    -  promoter       AmpR promoter: bla
   7269..7304    +  CDS            rop (fragment): Rop protein, which maintains plasmids at low copy number; rop
   7406..7505    +  misc_feature   bom (fragment): basis of mobility region from pBR322
   7533..7961    -  rep_origin     f1 ori (sequence partly withheld): f1 bacteriophage origin of replication; arrow indicates direction of (+) strand synthesis
   7965..8122    -  CDS            lacZα (fragment): LacZα fragment of β-galactosidase; lacZ fragment
>Addgene plasmid #107249 | pAGH42 | addgene full sequence | sequence record 207556 | Addgene NGS Result
TAATACGACTCACTATAGGGCGAATTCGAGCTCGGTACCCGGGTAACGAAAGGATTCGGCGGGTAGGGCA
AAATCTTGTCAGCAGACTAGGAATAGCAATTAAGCCCAAGCCCAACTACTTTAACTGTTCAAGTTGTTTT
TCCCTCATTTCACTGGGCTTTTTAATATTTGGCTTTGGAGCCATCCCCAATAATTTTTGATTAATTTGTT
CCCTGGTGTTTTTGCTATAACTAGCCCAGGGATCGGGCAAAAACATATCACCGATGCTGATAAAAGCCAG
ACCAGCAATCACCGCTGGAATGGCAAGGGAGCGCAAAATTTTAAATAGACTTGCCATAACGCTATGCCTC
CACAATCAAATCTCGATTGGACTACCTGTGTTTCCATTCTAGGGTAGGGCACCATGGCGAAAGCCACTAA
AACCAACTCCAAGGCTGTCTAGTGTCTGCGGGCTTGGTTTACACTGGATCAACATAGGGCCAACTCCTTA
GTCCCCCTTATGCGGACTTCTGTACAGACCCCCATTCGTTAACCCCCAGCGATTTTGAGAGGATAAGTAA
GACATGGGATTATTTGACCGTTTAGGCCGCGTCGTCCGGGCTAACCTCAACGACCTCGTCAGTAAAGCTG
AAGATCCAGAAAAAGTTCTGGAACAGGCCGTGATCGATATGCAGGAAGACCTGGTGCAACTCCGCCAGGC
CGTTGCCCGCACGATCGCCGAAGAAAAACGAACAGAGCAACGTCTTAACCAAGACACCCAGGAAGCCAAG
AAATGGGAAGACCGGGCAAAATTAGCCCTCACCAATGGGGAAGAAAATTTGGCTAGGGAAGCCCTGGCCC
GCAAAAAAAGTCTGACAGATACGGCGGCGGCGTACCAAACCCAGCTAGCCCAACAGAGGACCATGTCGGA
GAATCTCCGTCGCAACCTCGCGGCTCTAGAAGCAAAAATTTCCGAAGCTAAAACCAAGAAAAATATGTTG
CAGGCCAGGGCCAAAGCGGCCAAGGCTAATGCTGAACTGCAGCAAACCCTCGGGGGCTTAGGTACTAGCA
GTGCTACTAGTGCTTTTGAACGGATGGAGAACAAGGTACTGGATATGGAAGCCACTTCCCAAGCGGCAGG
GGAGTTAGCCGGCTTTGGCATCGAGAACCAGTTTGCCCAGTTGGAAGCCAGCAGTGGGGTAGAAGACGAG
TTGGCCGCCCTGAAAGCTTCCATGGCCGGTGGAGCATTACCGGGAACCTCTGCCGCTACGCCCCAACTCG
AAGCGGCTCCTGTTGATTCCTCAGTACCAGCTAATAATGCCAGTCAAGATGATGCGGTGATTGACCAGGA
ATTGGACGACCTACGTCGTCGGTTAAATAATCTGAGTGGTGGTGGAGGTAGCAAAGGCGAGGAGCTCTTT
ACTGGCGTTGTCCCCATTCTCGTCGAACTAGACGGGGATGTTAATGGCCATAAGTTCTCCGTGAGTGGCG
AAGGGGAAGGTGATGCCACGTATGGCAAACTGACGCTGAAATTTATCTGTACCACCGGGAAATTGCCGGT
TCCTTGGCCAACACTCGTTACCACCTTTGGCTATGGCGTCCAATGCTTTGCCCGTTACCCCGATCACATG
AAGCAGCATGACTTCTTCAAAAGCGCCATGCCAGAGGGTTATGTCCAAGAACGCACGATCTTCTTCAAGG
ACGATGGCAACTACAAGACCCGAGCTGAAGTGAAGTTTGAGGGAGATACGTTGGTGAATCGCATCGAACT
GAAAGGGATCGACTTTAAAGAGGATGGCAATATTCTGGGGCATAAACTGGAGTACAACTACAATTCGCAT
AACGTGTACATTATGGCGGATAAGCAGAAGAATGGCATCAAGGTCAACTTCAAGATTCGGCACAATATCG
AAGATGGTTCAGTGCAACTAGCGGACCACTATCAGCAGAACACACCGATTGGCGATGGTCCTGTCCTGTT
GCCGGATAACCACTATCTGAGCACTCAATCGAAACTGTCTAAGGATCCCAACGAGAAACGCGATCACATG
GTGTTGCTCGAATTTGTGACTGCTGCAGGCATTACCCATGGAATGGACGAACTGTACAAATAATTGGTTT
AACTCAGCCAGTAAAAATCCCCCATTAACCTAGGTTTTGGGGGAAATTGATCAGATTGGCGGATTTGGCC
GGGGTTCAGGTTGTAAACCGTTTTGTGAAAAAATTTTTAAAATAAAAAAGGGGACCTCTAGGGTCCCCAA
TTAATTAGTAATATAATCTATTAAAGGTCATTCAAAAGGTCATCCACCGGATCAGCTTAGTAAAGCCCTC
GCTAGATTTTAATGCGGATGTTGCGATTACTTCGCCAACTATTGCGATAACAAGAAAAAGCCAGCCTTTC
ATGATATATCTCCCAATTTGTGTAGGGCTTATTATGCACGCTTAAAAATAATAAAAGCAGACTTGACCTG
ATAGTTTGGCTGTGAGCAATTATGTGCTTAGTGCATCTAACGCTTGAGTTAAGCCGCGCCGCGAAGCGGC
GTCGGCTTGAACGAATTGTTAGACATTATTTGCCGACTACCTTGGTGATCTCGCCTTTCACGTAGTGGAC
AAATTCTTCCAACTGATCTGCGCGCGAGGCCAAGCGATCTTCTTCTTGTCCAAGATAAGCCTGTCTAGCT
TCAAGTATGACGGGCTGATACTGGGCCGGCAGGCGCTCCATTGCCCAGTCGGCAGCGACATCCTTCGGCG
CGATTTTGCCGGTTACTGCGCTGTACCAAATGCGGGACAACGTAAGCACTACATTTCGCTCATCGCCAGC
CCAGTCGGGCGGCGAGTTCCATAGCGTTAAGGTTTCATTTAGCGCCTCAAATAGATCCTGTTCAGGAACC
GGATCAAAGAGTTCCTCCGCCGCTGGACCTACCAAGGCAACGCTATGTTCTCTTGCTTTTGTCAGCAAGA
TAGCCAGATCAATGTCGATCGTGGCTGGCTCGAAGATACCTGCAAGAATGTCATTGCGCTGCCATTCTCC
AAATTGCAGTTCGCGCTTAGCTGGATAACGCCACGGAATGATGTCGTCGTGCACAACAATGGTGACTTCT
ACAGCGCGGAGAATCTCGCTCTCTCCAGGGGAAGCCGAAGTTTCCAAAAGGTCGTTGATCAAAGCTCGCC
GCGTTGTTTCATCAAGCCTTACGGTCACCGTAACCAGCAAATCAATATCACTGTGTGGCTTCAGGCCGCC
ATCCACTGCGGAGCCGTACAAATGTACGGCCAGCAACGTCGGTTCGAGATGGCGCTCGATGACGCCAACT
ACCTCTGATAGTTGAGTCGATACTTCGGCGATCACCGCTTCCCTCATGATGTTTAACTTTGTTTTAGGGC
GACTGCCCTGCTGCGTAACATCGTTGCTGCTCCATAACATCAAACATCGACCCACGGCGTAACGCGCTTG
CTGCTTGGATGCCCGAGGCATAGACTGTACCCCAAAAAAACAGTCATAACAAGCCATGAAAACCGCCACT
GCGCCGTTACCACCGCTGCGTTCGGTCAAGGTTCTGGACCAGTTGCGTGAGCGCATACGCTACTTGCATT
ACAGCTTACGAACCGAACAGGCTTATGTCCACTGGGTTCGTGCCTTCATCCGTTTCCACGGTGTGCGTCA
CCCGGCAACCTTGGGCAGCAGCGAAGTCGAGGCATTTCTGTCCTGGCTGGCGAACGAGGATTGAATTACA
AATGCTAGTGGGTCAGACTCCAGCAACTATGATTAGGGGTTCGAGTTTCCCTACAGGAAGCAATCAAAGC
CTCGATCACCCACAGCCAGAACTGGGCAATATTACCAGCTAGACTTGGTTACACCGGGCAAAAGACCCTG
GTGGGCCCATTCCCGTAAAACATTGCGGCAAAGGCCAAAGTCACGGTAGTAGGAACGGGGACGACCTGTA
ACCTGACAGCGGTTACGGCGACGGTTGGGGGCGCTATTGCGGGGTAAATCCTGCAATTTTTGGTGAACAG
CTAATTTGTCTTCTAGGGTTTCAGCTTGACGGAATTCTTCTTTGAGCGCTTCCCGTTTAGCAGCATACTT
TGCTACCAAGCGGCTACGACGCTTATCCCGCTCGATCATGGATTTTTTTGCCATCGGGGTTTAACTTTAT
TTCTTTAGTCTAAAAATTGAGCACTCCCCATCATATCACACTGCTTGGGGACACAAAGGTTTATGAAAGG
TAATGGAACTAGACGAACACGGAGGGATTCGAACCCCCGACCCTCAGGACCGGAACCTGATGCTCTATCC
ACTGAGCTACGTGTCCAGGACAGACTTGGGCTGACCCTTTCATCTTGCGAAAAGAATTCACACCAGCTAT
CAGCGTAACATTTCCTGCACCGATTCGGAAGCTAACTGGGCACCATTTTCCAGTAACCAAGCTTCCTGAC
TGGGAGCTAACCCCGGATTGTCACCAAAACTGAGATTTTCCACCTTTGCGCCACTGAAATTGACGTTTTG
GAGAGTGGCTCCCCGCAAATCCGCTTCCCGTAGGTCTGTGCCGATTAAAGTTGCTAGGGCTAAACTACTT
TTACGAAAATCAACTTGGCTGAGATTAGCCCCTTCTAGGTAAGCGCCACTCAGGTCTGCACCCCGAAAAT
TGGACCGGCGGAGATCGGTATTACTCAAATCGCTGTCGGTCAGAATAGCTCCCCGGAAATTGCTGTCCAT
TAGTTGGCCATTACTAAGGTCAATGCTGTTGAGGTTAGCACCCACAAATTTGCCTCCCGCCAAATCCCGT
TGCGGGTCCAAACCGACTAACTTCCCCAGGGTAAGGCAATCCAACTGGGGGGAGTTGATGATTAATTGCA
GGCGATCGCCAAGGTTCCCGGTGTCTGCTTCCGTTACGGTGCGATTATTTTCGACATTGTATAGAGGTTG
CCAGATAATTTGAGGATCGGCATCGACTGATTTGCTCAGGAGCCATTGACCCCAACAAAGGGCCGGAGTT
AGGTAATTTTCCGCTATAAACTTACATGCAAGCTTGAGTATTCTATAGTGTCACCTAAATAGCTTGGCGT
AATCATGGTCATAGCTGTTTCCTGTGTGAAATTGTTATCCGCTCACAATTCCACACAACATACGAGCCGG
AAGCATAAAGTGTAAAGCCTGGGGTGCCTAATGAGTGAGCTAACTCACATTAATTGCGTTGCGCTCACTG
CCCGCTTTCCAGTCGGGAAACCTGTCGTGCCAGCTGCATTAATGAATCGGCCAACGCGCGGGGAGAGGCG
GTTTGCGTATTGGGCGCTCTTCCGCTTCCTCGCTCACTGACTCGCTGCGCTCGGTCGTTCGGCTGCGGCG
AGCGGTATCAGCTCACTCAAAGGCGGTAATACGGTTATCCACAGAATCAGGGGATAACGCAGGAAAGAAC
ATGTGAGCAAAAGGCCAGCAAAAGGCCAGGAACCGTAAAAAGGCCGCGTTGCTGGCGTTTTTCCATAGGC
TCCGCCCCCCTGACGAGCATCACAAAAATCGACGCTCAAGTCAGAGGTGGCGAAACCCGACAGGACTATA
AAGATACCAGGCGTTTCCCCCTGGAAGCTCCCTCGTGCGCTCTCCTGTTCCGACCCTGCCGCTTACCGGA
TACCTGTCCGCCTTTCTCCCTTCGGGAAGCGTGGCGCTTTCTCATAGCTCACGCTGTAGGTATCTCAGTT
CGGTGTAGGTCGTTCGCTCCAAGCTGGGCTGTGTGCACGAACCCCCCGTTCAGCCCGACCGCTGCGCCTT
ATCCGGTAACTATCGTCTTGAGTCCAACCCGGTAAGACACGACTTATCGCCACTGGCAGCAGCCACTGGT
AACAGGATTAGCAGAGCGAGGTATGTAGGCGGTGCTACAGAGTTCTTGAAGTGGTGGCCTAACTACGGCT
ACACTAGAAGAACAGTATTTGGTATCTGCGCTCTGCTGAAGCCAGTTACCTTCGGAAAAAGAGTTGGTAG
CTCTTGATCCGGCAAACAAACCACCGCTGGTAGCGGTGGTTTTTTTGTTTGCAAGCAGCAGATTACGCGC
AGAAAAAAAGGATCTCAAGAAGATCCTTTGATCTTTTCTACGGGGTCTGACGCTCAGTGGAACGAAAACT
CACGTTAAGGGATTTTGGTCATGAGATTATCAAAAAGGATCTTCACCTAGATCCTTTTAAATTAAAAATG
AAGTTTTAAATCAATCTAAAGTATATATGAGTAAACTTGGTCTGACAGTTACCAATGCTTAATCAGTGAG
GCACCTATCTCAGCGATCTGTCTATTTCGTTCATCCATAGTTGCCTGACTCCCCGTCGTGTAGATAACTA
CGATACGGGAGGGCTTACCATCTGGCCCCAGTGCTGCAATGATACCGCGAGACCCACGCTCACCGGCTCC
AGATTTATCAGCAATAAACCAGCCAGCCGGAAGGGCCGAGCGCAGAAGTGGTCCTGCAACTTTATCCGCC
TCCATCCAGTCTATTAATTGTTGCCGGGAAGCTAGAGTAAGTAGTTCGCCAGTTAATAGTTTGCGCAACG
TTGTTGCCATTGCTACAGGCATCGTGGTGTCACGCTCGTCGTTTGGTATGGCTTCATTCAGCTCCGGTTC
CCAACGATCAAGGCGAGTTACATGATCCCCCATGTTGTGCAAAAAAGCGGTTAGCTCCTTCGGTCCTCCG
ATCGTTGTCAGAAGTAAGTTGGCCGCAGTGTTATCACTCATGGTTATGGCAGCACTGCATAATTCTCTTA
CTGTCATGCCATCCGTAAGATGCTTTTCTGTGACTGGTGAGTACTCAACCAAGTCATTCTGAGAATAGTG
TATGCGGCGACCGAGTTGCTCTTGCCCGGCGTCAATACGGGATAATACCGCGCCACATAGCAGAACTTTA
AAAGTGCTCATCATTGGAAAACGTTCTTCGGGGCGAAAACTCTCAAGGATCTTACCGCTGTTGAGATCCA
GTTCGATGTAACCCACTCGTGCACCCAACTGATCTTCAGCATCTTTTACTTTCACCAGCGTTTCTGGGTG
AGCAAAAACAGGAAGGCAAAATGCCGCAAAAAAGGGAATAAGGGCGACACGGAAATGTTGAATACTCATA
CTCTTCCTTTTTCAATATTATTGAAGCATTTATCAGGGTTATTGTCTCATGAGCGGATACATATTTGAAT
GTATTTAGAAAAATAAACAAATAGGGGTTCCGCGCACATTTCCCCGAAAAGTGCCACCTGACGTCTAAGA
AACCATTATTATCATGACATTAACCTATAAAAATAGGCGTATCACGAGGCCCTTTCGTCTCGCGCGTTTC
GGTGATGACGGTGAAAACCTCTGACACATGCAGCTCCCGGAGACGGTCACAGCTTGTCTGTAAGCGGATG
CCGGGAGCAGACAAGCCCGTCAGGGCGCGTCAGCGGGTGTTGGCGGGTGTCGGGGCTGGCTTAACTATGC
GGCATCAGAGCAGATTGTACTGAGAGTGCACCATATGCGGTGTGAAATACCGCACAGATGCGTAAGGAGA
AAATACCGCATCAGGAAATTGTAAGCGTTAATATTTTGTTAAAATTCGCGTTAAATTTTTGTTAAATCAG
CTCATTTTTTAACCAATAGGCCGAAATCGGCAAAATCCCTTATAAATCAAAAGAATAGACCGAGATAGGG
T
[37 nt withheld, positions 7632-7668]
AAAGAACGTGGACTCCAACGTCAAAGG
[49 nt withheld, positions 7696-7744]
T
[91 nt withheld, positions 7746-7836]
G
[124 nt withheld, positions 7838-7961]
CCATTCGCCATTCAGGCTGCGCAACTGTTGGGAAGGGCGATCGGTGCGGGCCTCTTCGCTATTACGCCAG
CTGGCGAAAGGGGGATGTGCTGCAAGGCGATTAAGTTGGGTAACGCCAGGGTTTTCCCAGTCACGACGTT
GTAAAACGACGGCCAGTGAATTG
