>Addgene plasmid #107249 | pAGH42 | depositor partial sequence | sequence record 202311 | Vipp1 promoter region+ Vipp1-mGFPmut3+3'UTR + Spectinomycin cassette + Vipp1 downstream region
GGGCGAATTCGAGCTCGGTACCCGGGTAACGAAAGGATTCGGCGGGTAGGGCAAAATCTTGTCAGCAGAC
TAGGAATAGCAATTAAGCCCAAGCCCAACTACTTTAACTGTTCAAGTTGTTTTTCCCTCATTTCACTGGG
CTTTTTAATATTTGGCTTTGGAGCCATCCCCAATAATTTTTGATTAATTTGTTCCCTGGTGTTTTTGCTA
TAACTAGCCCAGGGATCGGGCAAAAACATATCACCGATGCTGATAAAAGCCAGACCAGCAATCACCGCTG
GAATGGCAAGGGAGCGCAAAATTTTAAATAGACTTGCCATAACGCTATGCCTCCACAATCAAATCTCGAT
TGGACTACCTGTGTTTCCATTCTAGGGTAGGGCACCATGGCGAAAGCCACTAAAACCAACTCCAAGGCTG
TCTAGTGTCTGCGGGCTTGGTTTACACTGGATCAACATAGGGCCAACTCCTTAGTCCCCCTTATGCGGAC
TTCTGTACAGACCCCCATTCGTTAACCCCCAGCGATTTTGAGAGGATAAGTAAGACATGGGATTATTTGA
CCGTTTAGGCCGCGTCGTCCGGGCTAACCTCAACGACCTCGTCAGTAAAGCTGAAGATCCAGAAAAAGTT
CTGGAACAGGCCGTGATCGATATGCAGGAAGACCTGGTGCAACTCCGCCAGGCCGTTGCCCGCACGATCG
CCGAAGAAAAACGAACAGAGCAACGTCTTAACCAAGACACCCAGGAAGCCAAGAAATGGGAAGACCGGGC
AAAATTAGCCCTCACCAATGGGGAAGAAAATTTGGCTAGGGAAGCCCTGGCCCGCAAAAAAAGTCTGACA
GATACGGCGGCGGCGTACCAAACCCAGCTAGCCCAACAGAGGACCATGTCGGAGAATCTCCGTCGCAACC
TCGCGGCTCTAGAAGCAAAAATTTCCGAAGCTAAAACCAAGAAAAATATGTTGCAGGCCAGGGCCAAAGC
GGCCAAGGCTAATGCTGAACTGCAGCAAACCCTCGGGGGCTTAGGTACTAGCAGTGCTACTAGTGCTTTT
GAACGGATGGAGAACAAGGTACTGGATATGGAAGCCACTTCCCAAGCGGCAGGGGAGTTAGCCGGCTTTG
GCATCGAGAACCAGTTTGCCCAGTTGGAAGCCAGCAGTGGGGTAGAAGACGAGTTGGCCGCCCTGAAAGC
TTCCATGGCCGGTGGAGCATTACCGGGAACCTCTGCCGCTACGCCCCAACTCGAAGCGGCTCCTGTTGAT
TCCTCAGTACCAGCTAATAATGCCAGTCAAGATGATGCGGTGATTGACCAGGAATTGGACGACCTACGTC
GTCGGTTAAATAATCTGAGTGGTGGTGGAGGTAGCAAAGGCGAGGAGCTCTTTACTGGCGTTGTCCCCAT
TCTCGTCGAACTAGACGGGGATGTTAATGGCCATAAGTTCTCCGTGAGTGGCGAAGGGGAAGGTGATGCC
ACGTATGGCAAACTGACGCTGAAATTTATCTGTACCACCGGGAAATTGCCGGTTCCTTGGCCAACACTCG
TTACCACCTTTGGCTATGGCGTCCAATGCTTTGCCCGTTACCCCGATCACATGAAGCAGCATGACTTCTT
CAAAAGCGCCATGCCAGAGGGTTATGTCCAAGAACGCACGATCTTCTTCAAGGACGATGGCAACTACAAG
ACCCGAGCTGAAGTGAAGTTTGAGGGAGATACGTTGGTGAATCGCATCGAACTGAAAGGGATCGACTTTA
AAGAGGATGGCAATATTCTGGGGCATAAACTGGAGTACAACTACAATTCGCATAACGTGTACATTATGGC
GGATAAGCAGAAGAATGGCATCAAGGTCAACTTCAAGATTCGGCACAATATCGAAGATGGTTCAGTGCAA
CTAGCGGACCACTATCAGCAGAACACACCGATTGGCGATGGTCCTGTCCTGTTGCCGGATAACCACTATC
TGAGCACTCAATCGAAACTGTCTAAGGATCCCAACGAGAAACGCGATCACATGGTGTTGCTCGAATTTGT
GACTGCTGCAGGCATTACCCATGGAATGGACGAACTGTACAAATAATTGGTTTAACTCAGCCAGTAAAAA
TCCCCCATTAACCTAGGTTTTGGGGGAAATTGATCAGATTGGCGGATTTGGCCGGGGTTCAGGTTGTAAA
CCGTTTTGTGAAAAAATTTTTAAAATAAAAAAGGGGACCTCTAGGGTCCCCAATTAATTAGTAATATAAT
CTATTAAAGGTCATTCAAAAGGTCATCCACCGGATCAGCTTAGTAAAGCCCTCGCTAGATTTTAATGCGG
ATGTTGCGATTACTTCGCCAACTATTGCGATAACAAGAAAAAGCCAGCCTTTCATGATATATCTCCCAAT
TTGTGTAGGGCTTATTATGCACGCTTAAAAATAATAAAAGCAGACTTGACCTGATAGTTTGGCTGTGAGC
AATTATGTGCTTAGTGCATCTAACGCTTGAGTTAAGCCGCGCCGCGAAGCGGCGTCGGCTTGAACGAATT
GTTAGACATTATTTGCCGACTACCTTGGTGATCTCGCCTTTCACGTAGTGGACAAATTCTTCCAACTGAT
CTGCGCGCGAGGCCAAGCGATCTTCTTCTTGTCCAAGATAAGCCTGTCTAGCTTCAAGTATGACGGGCTG
ATACTGGGCCGGCAGGCGCTCCATTGCCCAGTCGGCAGCGACATCCTTCGGCGCGATTTTGCCGGTTACT
GCGCTGTACCAAATGCGGGACAACGTAAGCACTACATTTCGCTCATCGCCAGCCCAGTCGGGCGGCGAGT
TCCATAGCGTTAAGGTTTCATTTAGCGCCTCAAATAGATCCTGTTCAGGAACCGGATCAAAGAGTTCCTC
CGCCGCTGGACCTACCAAGGCAACGCTATGTTCTCTTGCTTTTGTCAGCAAGATAGCCAGATCAATGTCG
ATCGTGGCTGGCTCGAAGATACCTGCAAGAATGTCATTGCGCTGCCATTCTCCAAATTGCAGTTCGCGCT
TAGCTGGATAACGCCACGGAATGATGTCGTCGTGCACAACAATGGTGACTTCTACAGCGCGGAGAATCTC
GCTCTCTCCAGGGGAAGCCGAAGTTTCCAAAAGGTCGTTGATCAAAGCTCGCCGCGTTGTTTCATCAAGC
CTTACGGTCACCGTAACCAGCAAATCAATATCACTGTGTGGCTTCAGGCCGCCATCCACTGCGGAGCCGT
ACAAATGTACGGCCAGCAACGTCGGTTCGAGATGGCGCTCGATGACGCCAACTACCTCTGATAGTTGAGT
CGATACTTCGGCGATCACCGCTTCCCTCATGATGTTTAACTTTGTTTTAGGGCGACTGCCCTGCTGCGTA
ACATCGTTGCTGCTCCATAACATCAAACATCGACCCACGGCGTAACGCGCTTGCTGCTTGGATGCCCGAG
GCATAGACTGTACCCCAAAAAAACAGTCATAACAAGCCATGAAAACCGCCACTGCGCCGTTACCACCGCT
GCGTTCGGTCAAGGTTCTGGACCAGTTGCGTGAGCGCATACGCTACTTGCATTACAGCTTACGAACCGAA
CAGGCTTATGTCCACTGGGTTCGTGCCTTCATCCGTTTCCACGGTGTGCGTCACCCGGCAACCTTGGGCA
GCAGCGAAGTCGAGGCATTTCTGTCCTGGCTGGCGAACGAGGATTGAATTACAAATGCTAGTGGGTCAGA
CTCCAGCAACTATGATTAGGGGTTCGAGTTTCCCTACAGGAAGCAATCAAAGCCTCGATCACCCACAGCC
AGAACTGGGCAATATTACCAGCTAGACTTGGTTACACCGGGCAAAAGACCCTGGTGGGCCCATTCCCGTA
AAACATTGCGGCAAAGGCCAAAGTCACGGTAGTAGGAACGGGGACGACCTGTAACCTGACAGCGGTTACG
GCGACGGTTGGGGGCGCTATTGCGGGGTAAATCCTGCAATTTTTGGTGAACAGCTAATTTGTCTTCTAGG
GTTTCAGCTTGACGGAATTCTTCTTTGAGCGCTTCCCGTTTAGCAGCATACTTTGCTACCAAGCGGCTAC
GACGCTTATCCCGCTCGATCATGGATTTTTTTGCCATCGGGGTTTAACTTTATTTCTTTAGTCTAAAAAT
TGAGCACTCCCCATCATATCACACTGCTTGGGGACACAAAGGTTTATGAAAGGTAATGGAACTAGACGAA
CACGGAGGGATTCGAACCCCCGACCCTCAGGACCGGAACCTGATGCTCTATCCACTGAGCTACGTGTCCA
GGACAGACTTGGGCTGACCCTTTCATCTTGCGAAAAGAATTCACACCAGCTATCAGCGTAACATTTCCTG
CACCGATTCGGAAGCTAACTGGGCACCATTTTCCAGTAACCAAGCTTCCTGACTGGGAGCTAACCCCGGA
TTGTCACCAAAACTGAGATTTTCCACCTTTGCGCCACTGAAATTGACGTTTTGGAGAGTGGCTCCCCGCA
AATCCGCTTCCCGTAGGTCTGTGCCGATTAAAGTTGCTAGGGCTAAACTACTTTTACGAAAATCAACTTG
GCTGAGATTAGCCCCTTCTAGGTAAGCGCCACTCAGGTCTGCACCCCGAAAATTGGACCGGCGGAGATCG
GTATTACTCAAATCGCTGTCGGTCAGAATAGCTCCCCGGAAATTGCTGTCCATTAGTTGGCCATTACTAA
GGTCAATGCTGTTGAGGTTAGCACCCACAAATTTGCCTCCCGCCAAATCCCGTTGCGGGTCCAAACCGAC
TAACTTCCCCAGGGTAAGGCAATCCAACTGGGGGGAGTTGATGATTAATTGCAGGCGATCGCCAAGGTTC
CCGGTGTCTGCTTCCGTTACGGTGCGATTATTTTCGACATTGTATAGAGGTTGCCAGATAATTTGAGGAT
CGGCATCGACTGATTTGCTCAGGAGCCATTGACCCCAACAAAGGGCCGGAGTTAGGTAATTTTCCGCTAT
AAACTTACATGCAAGCTTGAGTATTCTATAGTG
